>Addgene plasmid #76251 | MAPK13 gRNA (BRDN0001145247) | addgene full sequence | sequence record 185478 | Addgene Assembled Sequence
CCCGGGTGCAAAGATGGATAAAGTTTTAAACAGAGAGGAATCTTTGCAGCTAATGGACCTTCTAGGTCTT
GAAAGGAGTGGGAATTGGCTCCGGTGCCCGTCAGTGGGCAGAGCGCACATCGCCCACAGTCCCCGAGAAG
TTGGGGGGAGGGGTCGGCAATTGATCCGGTGCCTAGAGAAGGTGGCGCGGGGTAAACTGGGAAAGTGATG
TCGTGTACTGGCTCCGCCTTTTTCCCGAGGGTGGGGGAGAACCGTATATAAGTGCAGTAGTCGCCGTGAA
CGTTCTTTTTCGCAACGGGTTTGCCGCCAGAACACAGGTAAGTGCCGTGTGTGGTTCCCGCGGGCCTGGC
CTCTTTACGGGTTATGGCCCTTGCGTGCCTTGAATTACTTCCACCTGGCTGCAGTACGTGATTCTTGATC
CCGAGCTTCGGGTTGGAAGTGGGTGGGAGAGTTCGAGGCCTTGCGCTTAAGGAGCCCCTTCGCCTCGTGC
TTGAGTTGAGGCCTGGCCTGGGCGCTGGGGCCGCCGCGTGCGAATCTGGTGGCACCTTCGCGCCTGTCTC
GCTGCTTTCGATAAGTCTCTAGCCATTTAAAATTTTTGATGACCTGCTGCGACGCTTTTTTTCTGGCAAG
ATAGTCTTGTAAATGCGGGCCAAGATCTGCACACTGGTATTTCGGTTTTTGGGGCCGCGGGCGGCGACGG
GGCCCGTGCGTCCCAGCGCACATGTTCGGCGAGGCGGGGCCTGCGAGCGCGGCCACCGAGAATCGGACGG
GGGTAGTCTCAAGCTGGCCGGCCTGCTCTGGTGCCTGGCCTCGCGCCGCCGTGTATCGCCCCGCCCTGGG
CGGCAAGGCTGGCCCGGTCGGCACCAGTTGCGTGAGCGGAAAGATGGCCGCTTCCCGGCCCTGCTGCAGG
GAGCTCAAAATGGAGGACGCGGCGCTCGGGAGAGCGGGCGGGTGAGTCACCCACACAAAGGAAAAGGGCC
TTTCCGTCCTCAGCCGTCGCTTCATGTGACTCCACGGAGTACCGGGCGCCGTCCAGGCACCTCGATTAGT
TCTCGAGCTTTTGGAGTACGTCGTCTTTAGGTTGGGGGGAGGGGTTTTATGCGATGGAGTTTCCCCACAC
TGAGTGGGTGGAGACTGAAGTTAGGCCAGCTTGGCACTTGATGTAATTCTCCTTGGAATTTGCCCTTTTT
GAGTTTGGATCTTGGTTCATTCTCAAGCCTCAGACAGTGGTTCAAAGTTTTTTTCTTCCATTTCAGGTGT
CGTGACGTACGGCCACCATGACCGAGTACAAGCCCACGGTGCGCCTCGCCACCCGCGACGACGTCCCCAG
GGCCGTACGCACCCTCGCCGCCGCGTTCGCCGACTACCCCGCCACGCGCCACACCGTCGATCCGGACCGC
CACATCGAGCGGGTCACCGAGCTGCAAGAACTCTTCCTCACGCGCGTCGGGCTCGACATCGGCAAGGTGT
GGGTCGCGGACGACGGCGCCGCCGTGGCGGTCTGGACCACGCCGGAGAGCGTCGAAGCGGGGGCGGTGTT
CGCCGAGATCGGCCCGCGCATGGCCGAGTTGAGCGGTTCCCGGCTGGCCGCGCAGCAACAGATGGAAGGC
CTCCTGGCGCCGCACCGGCCCAAGGAGCCCGCGTGGTTCCTGGCCACCGTCGGAGTCTCGCCCGACCACC
AGGGCAAGGGTCTGGGCAGCGCCGTCGTGCTCCCCGGAGTGGAGGCGGCCGAGCGCGCCGGGGTGCCCGC
CTTCCTGGAGACCTCCGCGCCCCGCAACCTCCCCTTCTACGAGCGGCTCGGCTTCACCGTCACCGCCGAC
GTCGAGGTGCCCGAAGGACCGCGCACCTGGTGCATGACCCGCAAGCCCGGTGCCTGAACGCGTTAAGTCG
ACAATCAACCTCTGGATTACAAAATTTGTGAAAGATTGACTGGTATTCTTAACTATGTTGCTCCTTTTAC
GCTATGTGGATACGCTGCTTTAATGCCTTTGTATCATGCTATTGCTTCCCGTATGGCTTTCATTTTCTCC
TCCTTGTATAAATCCTGGTTGCTGTCTCTTTATGAGGAGTTGTGGCCCGTTGTCAGGCAACGTGGCGTGG
TGTGCACTGTGTTTGCTGACGCAACCCCCACTGGTTGGGGCATTGCCACCACCTGTCAGCTCCTTTCCGG
GACTTTCGCTTTCCCCCTCCCTATTGCCACGGCGGAACTCATCGCCGCCTGCCTTGCCCGCTGCTGGACA
GGGGCTCGGCTGTTGGGCACTGACAATTCCGTGGTGTTGTCGGGGAAATCATCGTCCTTTCCTTGGCTGC
TCGCCTGTGTTGCCACCTGGATTCTGCGCGGGACGTCCTTCTGCTACGTCCCTTCGGCCCTCAATCCAGC
GGACCTTCCTTCCCGCGGCCTGCTGCCGGCTCTGCGGCCTCTTCCGCGTCTTCGCCTTCGCCCTCAGACG
AGTCGGATCTCCCTTTGGGCCGCCTCCCCGCGTCGACTTTAAGACCAATGACTTACAAGGCAGCTGTAGA
TCTTAGCCACTTTTTAAAAGAAAAGGGGGGACTGGAAGGGCTAATTCACTCCCAACGAAGACAAGATCTG
CTTTTTGCTTGTACTGGGTCTCTCTGGTTAGACCAGATCTGAGCCTGGGAGCTCTCTGGCTAACTAGGGA
ACCCACTGCTTAAGCCTCAATAAAGCTTGCCTTGAGTGCTTCAAGTAGTGTGTGCCCGTCTGTTGTGTGA
CTCTGGTAACTAGAGATCCCTCAGACCCTTTTAGTCAGTGTGGAAAATCTCTAGCAGTACGTATAGTAGT
TCATGTCATCTTATTATTCAGTATTTATAACTTGCAAAGAAATGAATATCAGAGAGTGAGAGGAACTTGT
TTATTGCAGCTTATAATGGTTACAAATAAAGCAATAGCATCACAAATTTCACAAATAAAGCATTTTTTTC
ACTGCATTCTAGTTGTGGTTTGTCCAAACTCATCAATGTATCTTATCATGTCTGGCTCTAGCTATCCCGC
CCCTAACTCCGCCCATCCCGCCCCTAACTCCGCCCAGTTCCGCCCATTCTCCGCCCCATGGCTGACTAAT
TTTTTTTATTTATGCAGAGGCCGAGGCCGCCTCGGCCTCTGAGCTATTCCAGAAGTAGTGAGGAGGCTTT
TTTGGAGGCCTAGGGACGTACCCAATTCGCCCTATAGTGAGTCGTATTACGCGCGCTCACTGGCCGTCGT
TTTACAACGTCGTGACTGGGAAAACCCTGGCGTTACCCAACTTAATCGCCTTGCAGCACATCCCCCTTTC
GCCAGCTGGCGTAATAGCGAAGAGGCCCGCACCGATCGCCCTTCCCAACAGTTGCGCAGCCTGAATGGCG
AATGGG
[124 nt withheld, positions 3367-3490]
C
[91 nt withheld, positions 3492-3582]
A
[49 nt withheld, positions 3584-3632]
CCTTTGACGTTGGAGTCCACGTTCTTT
[37 nt withheld, positions 3660-3696]
ACCCTATCTCGGTCTATTCTTTTGATTTATAAGGGATTTTGCCGATTTCGGCCTATTGGTTAAAAAATGA
GCTGATTTAACAAAAATTTAACGCGAATTTTAACAAAATATTAACGCTTACAATTTAGGTGGCACTTTTC
GGGGAAATGTGCGCGGAACCCCTATTTGTTTATTTTTCTAAATACATTCAAATATGTATCCGCTCATGAG
ACAATAACCCTGATAAATGCTTCAATAATATTGAAAAAGGAAGAGTATGAGTATTCAACATTTCCGTGTC
GCCCTTATTCCCTTTTTTGCGGCATTTTGCCTTCCTGTTTTTGCTCACCCAGAAACGCTGGTGAAAGTAA
AAGATGCTGAAGATCAGTTGGGTGCACGAGTGGGTTACATCGAACTGGATCTCAACAGCGGTAAGATCCT
TGAGAGTTTTCGCCCCGAAGAACGTTTTCCAATGATGAGCACTTTTAAAGTTCTGCTATGTGGCGCGGTA
TTATCCCGTATTGACGCCGGGCAAGAGCAACTCGGTCGCCGCATACACTATTCTCAGAATGACTTGGTTG
AGTACTCACCAGTCACAGAAAAGCATCTTACGGATGGCATGACAGTAAGAGAATTATGCAGTGCTGCCAT
AACCATGAGTGATAACACTGCGGCCAACTTACTTCTGACAACGATCGGAGGACCGAAGGAGCTAACCGCT
TTTTTGCACAACATGGGGGATCATGTAACTCGCCTTGATCGTTGGGAACCGGAGCTGAATGAAGCCATAC
CAAACGACGAGCGTGACACCACGATGCCTGTAGCAATGGCAACAACGTTGCGCAAACTATTAACTGGCGA
ACTACTTACTCTAGCTTCCCGGCAACAATTAATAGACTGGATGGAGGCGGATAAAGTTGCAGGACCACTT
CTGCGCTCGGCCCTTCCGGCTGGCTGGTTTATTGCTGATAAATCTGGAGCCGGTGAGCGTGGGTCTCGCG
GTATCATTGCAGCACTGGGGCCAGATGGTAAGCCCTCCCGTATCGTAGTTATCTACACGACGGGGAGTCA
GGCAACTATGGATGAACGAAATAGACAGATCGCTGAGATAGGTGCCTCACTGATTAAGCATTGGTAACTG
TCAGACCAAGTTTACTCATATATACTTTAGATTGATTTAAAACTTCATTTTTAATTTAAAAGGATCTAGG
TGAAGATCCTTTTTGATAATCTCATGACCAAAATCCCTTAACGTGAGTTTTCGTTCCACTGAGCGTCAGA
CCCCGTAGAAAAGATCAAAGGATCTTCTTGAGATCCTTTTTTTCTGCGCGTAATCTGCTGCTTGCAAACA
AAAAAACCACCGCTACCAGCGGTGGTTTGTTTGCCGGATCAAGAGCTACCAACTCTTTTTCCGAAGGTAA
CTGGCTTCAGCAGAGCGCAGATACCAAATACTGTTCTTCTAGTGTAGCCGTAGTTAGGCCACCACTTCAA
GAACTCTGTAGCACCGCCTACATACCTCGCTCTGCTAATCCTGTTACCAGTGGCTGCTGCCAGTGGCGAT
AAGTCGTGTCTTACCGGGTTGGACTCAAGACGATAGTTACCGGATAAGGCGCAGCGGTCGGGCTGAACGG
GGGGTTCGTGCACACAGCCCAGCTTGGAGCGAACGACCTACACCGAACTGAGATACCTACAGCGTGAGCT
ATGAGAAAGCGCCACGCTTCCCGAAGGGAGAAAGGCGGACAGGTATCCGGTAAGCGGCAGGGTCGGAACA
GGAGAGCGCACGAGGGAGCTTCCAGGGGGAAACGCCTGGTATCTTTATAGTCCTGTCGGGTTTCGCCACC
TCTGACTTGAGCGTCGATTTTTGTGATGCTCGTCAGGGGGGCGGAGCCTATGGAAAAACGCCAGCAACGC
GGCCTTTTTACGGTTCCTGGCCTTTTGCTGGCCTTTTGCTCACATGTTCTTTCCTGCGTTATCCCCTGAT
TCTGTGGATAACCGTATTACCGCCTTTGAGTGAGCTGATACCGCTCGCCGCAGCCGAACGACCGAGCGCA
GCGAGTCAGTGAGCGAGGAAGCGGAAGAGCGCCCAATACGCAAACCGCCTCTCCCCGCGCGTTGGCCGAT
TCATTAATGCAGCTGGCACGACAGGTTTCCCGACTGGAAAGCGGGCAGTGAGCGCAACGCAATTAATGTG
AGTTAGCTCACTCATTAGGCACCCCAGGCTTTACACTTTATGCTTCCGGCTCGTATGTTGTGTGGAATTG
TGAGCGGATAACAATTTCACACAGGAAACAGCTATGACCATGATTACGCCAAGCGCGCAATTAACCCTCA
CTAAAGGGAACAAAAGCTGGAGCTGCAAGCTTAATGTAGTCTTATGCAATACTCTTGTAGTCTTGCAACA
TGGTAACGATGAGTTAGCAACATGCCTTACAAGGAGAGAAAAAGCACCGTGCATGCCGATTGGTGGAAGT
AAGGTGGTACGATCGTGCCTTATTAGGAAGGCAACAGACGGGTCTGACATGGATTGGACGAACCACTGAA
TTGCCGCATTGCAGAGATATTGTATTTAAGTGCCTAGCTCGATACATAAACGGGTCTCTCTGGTTAGACC
AGATCTGAGCCTGGGAGCTCTCTGGCTAACTAGGGAACCCACTGCTTAAGCCTCAATAAAGCTTGCCTTG
AGTGCTTCAAGTAGTGTGTGCCCGTCTGTTGTGTGACTCTGGTAACTAGAGATCCCTCAGACCCTTTTAG
TCAGTGTGGAAAATCTCTAGCAGTGGCGCCCGAACAGGGACTTGAAAGCGAAAGGGAAACCAGAGGAGCT
CTCTCGACGCAGGACTCGGCTTGCTGAAGCGCGCACGGCAAGAGGCGAGGGGCGGCGACTGGTGAGTACG
CCAAAAATTTTGACTAGCGGAGGCTAGAAGGAGAGAGATGGGTGCGAGAGCGTCAGTATTAAGCGGGGGA
GAATTAGATCGCGATGGGAAAAAATTCGGTTAAGGCCAGGGGGAAAGAAAAAATATAAATTAAAACATAT
AGTATGGGCAAGCAGGGAGCTAGAACGATTCGCAGTTAATCCTGGCCTGTTAGAAACATCAGAAGGCTGT
AGACAAATACTGGGACAGCTACAACCATCCCTTCAGACAGGATCAGAAGAACTTAGATCATTATATAATA
CAGTAGCAACCCTCTATTGTGTGCATCAAAGGATAGAGATAAAAGACACCAAGGAAGCTTTAGACAAGAT
AGAGGAAGAGCAAAACAAAAGTAAGACCACCGCACAGCAAGCGGCCGCTGATCTTCAGACCTGGAGGAGG
AGATATGAGGGACAATTGGAGAAGTGAATTATATAAATATAAAGTAGTAAAAATTGAACCATTAGGAGTA
GCACCCACCAAGGCAAAGAGAAGAGTGGTGCAGAGAGAAAAAAGAGCAGTGGGAATAGGAGCTTTGTTCC
TTGGGTTCTTGGGAGCAGCAGGAAGCACTATGGGCGCAGCGTCAATGACGCTGACGGTACAGGCCAGACA
ATTATTGTCTGGTATAGTGCAGCAGCAGAACAATTTGCTGAGGGCTATTGAGGCGCAACAGCATCTGTTG
CAACTCACAGTCTGGGGCATCAAGCAGCTCCAGGCAAGAATCCTGGCTGTGGAAAGATACCTAAAGGATC
AACAGCTCCTGGGGATTTGGGGTTGCTCTGGAAAACTCATTTGCACCACTGCTGTGCCTTGGAATGCTAG
TTGGAGTAATAAATCTCTGGAACAGATTTGGAATCACACGACCTGGATGGAGTGGGACAGAGAAATTAAC
AATTACACAAGCTTAATACACTCCTTAATTGAAGAATCGCAAAACCAGCAAGAAAAGAATGAACAAGAAT
TATTGGAATTAGATAAATGGGCAAGTTTGTGGAATTGGTTTAACATAACAAATTGGCTGTGGTATATAAA
ATTATTCATAATGATAGTAGGAGGCTTGGTAGGTTTAAGAATAGTTTTTGCTGTACTTTCTATAGTGAAT
AGAGTTAGGCAGGGATATTCACCATTATCGTTTCAGACCCACCTCCCAACCCCGAGGGGACCCAGAGAGG
GCCTATTTCCCATGATTCCTTCATATTTGCATATACGATACAAGGCTGTTAGAGAGATAATTAGAATTAA
TTTGACTGTAAACACAAAGATATTAGTACAAAATACGTGACGTAGAAAGTAATAATTTCTTGGGTAGTTT
GCAGTTTTAAAATTATGTTTTAAAATGGACTATCATATGCTTACCGTAACTTGAAAGTATTTCGATTTCT
TGGCTTTATATATCTTGTGGAAAGGACGAAACACCGTCCAGGAGCCCAATGACCTGGTTTTAGAGCTAGA
AATAGCAAGTTAAAATAAGGCTAGTCCGTTATCAACTTGAAAAAGTGGCACCGAGTCGGTGCTTTTTTAA
GCTTGGCGTAACTAGATCTTGAGACAAATGGCAGTATTCATCCACAATTTTAAAAGAAAAGGGGGGATTG
GGGGGTACAGTGCAGGGGAAAGAATAGTAGACATAATAGCAACAGACATACAAACTAAAGAATTACAAAA
ACAAATTACAAAAATTCAAAATTTTCGGGTTTATTACAGGGACAGCAGAGATCCACTTTGGCGCCGGCTC
GAGGGGG
Features (pLannotate 1.2.2; 29 found; start..end, strand, type, name):
     14..80      +  CDS            small t antigen (fragment): SV40 (simian virus 40) small t antigen
    106..317     +  promoter       EF-1α core promoter: core promoter for human elongation factor EF-1α
    318..1256    +  intron         EF-1α intron A: intron upstream of the start codon of human EF-1α
   1278..1877    +  CDS            PuroR (fragment): puromycin N-acetyltransferase; pac from Streptomyces; confers resistance to puromycin
   1893..2481    +  misc_feature   WPRE: woodchuck hepatitis virus posttranscriptional regulatory element
   2532..2551    +  misc_feature   cPPT/CTS (fragment): central polypurine tract and central termination sequence of HIV-1
   2553..2786    +  LTR            3' LTR (ΔU3): self-inactivating 3' long terminal repeat (LTR) from HIV-1
   2864..2985    +  polyA_signal   SV40 poly(A) signal: SV40 polyadenylation signal
   3025..3160    +  rep_origin     SV40 ori: SV40 origin of replication
   3181..3199    -  promoter       T7 promoter: promoter for bacteriophage T7 RNA polymerase
   3207..3362    +  CDS            lacZα (fragment): LacZα fragment of β-galactosidase; lacZ fragment
   3367..3795    +  rep_origin     f1 ori (sequence partly withheld): f1 bacteriophage origin of replication; arrow indicates direction of (+) strand synthesis
   3848..3952    +  promoter       AmpR promoter: bla
   3953..4813    +  CDS            AmpR: β-lactamase; bla; confers resistance to ampicillin, carbenicillin, and related antibiotics
   4984..5572    +  rep_origin     ori: high-copy-number ColE1/pMB1/pBR322/pUC origin of replication
   5755..5847    +  CDS            lacI (fragment): lac repressor; lacI; The lac repressor binds to the lac operator to inhibit transcription in E. coli. This inhibition can be relieved by adding lactose or isopropyl-β-D-thiogalactopyranoside (IPTG).
   5860..5881    +  protein_bind   CAP binding site: CAP binding activates transcription in the presence of cAMP. E. coli catabolite activator protein
   5896..5926    +  promoter       lac promoter: promoter for the E. coli lac operon
   5934..5950    +  protein_bind   lac operator: The lac repressor binds to the lac operator to inhibit transcription in E. coli. This inhibition can be relieved by adding lactose or isopropyl-β-D-thiogalactopyranoside (IPTG). lac repressor encoded by lacI
   5995..6013    +  promoter       T3 promoter: promoter for bacteriophage T3 RNA polymerase
   6041..6267    +  promoter       RSV promoter: Rous sarcoma virus enhancer/promoter
   6268..6448    +  LTR            5' LTR (truncated): truncated 5' long terminal repeat (LTR) from HIV-1
   6495..6620    +  misc_feature   HIV-1 Ψ: packaging signal of human immunodeficiency virus type 1
   6604..6967    +  CDS            HIV-1 gag (fragment): gag protein from human immunodeficiency virus 1; gag
   7113..7346    +  misc_feature   RRE: The Rev response element (RRE) of HIV-1 allows for Rev-dependent mRNA export from the nucleus to the cytoplasm.
   7723..7749    +  CDS            Rev (fragment): human immunodeficiency virus 1 (HIV-1) Rev protein; rev; enhances nuclear export of unspliced and incompletely spliced viral mRNAs
   7753..7993    +  promoter       U6 promoter: RNA polymerase III promoter for human U6 snRNA
   8023..8098    +  misc_RNA       gRNA scaffold: guide RNA scaffold for the Streptococcus pyogenes CRISPR/Cas9 system
   8154..8271    +  misc_feature   cPPT/CTS: central polypurine tract and central termination sequence of HIV-1
