[The description below was written by a language model from this plasmid's Addgene catalogue record and pLannotate feature annotations shown in this document.]
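Description:
MAPK13 gRNA (BRDN0001145247) is a third-generation lentiviral single-guide RNA plasmid built on the lentiGuide-Puro backbone and designed to target human MAPK13 (p38delta/SAPK4), based on the reference transcript NM_002754.4. It is one clone from a human kinome guide collection. In bacteria it is maintained as a high-copy plasmid through a ColE1/pUC-type origin and selected with ampicillin via the β-lactamase gene. An f1 origin, an SV40 origin and remnants of a lac/T7/T3 cloning region are also annotated in the backbone.

The transfer cassette is framed by an RSV promoter fused to a truncated HIV-1 5' LTR, which makes genomic RNA production Tat-independent, and by a self-inactivating ΔU3 3' LTR followed by an SV40 polyadenylation signal. Between them lie the Ψ packaging signal with a partial gag sequence, the Rev response element for Rev-dependent nuclear export, and a cPPT/CTS that aids nuclear import of the provirus. The human U6 RNA polymerase III promoter drives the MAPK13-specific spacer, which is joined to the Streptococcus pyogenes Cas9 guide scaffold. Downstream, an EF-1α core promoter with its intron A expresses puromycin N-acetyltransferase for selection of transduced mammalian cells, and a WPRE enhances expression of that transcript.

The plasmid does not encode Cas9. It is therefore intended for use with a separate Cas9 vector such as lentiCas9-Blast, or in cells that already express Cas9, to edit and typically knock out MAPK13 after lentiviral packaging and transduction.
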