Addgene plasmid #76251: MAPK13 gRNA (BRDN0001145247)
Purpose: 3rd generation lentiviral gRNA plasmid targeting human MAPK13
Depositing lab: John Doench & David Root. Depositing organization: Broad Institute. Publication: Optimized sgRNA design to maximize activity and minimize off-target effects of CRISPR-Cas9. Doench JG, Fusi N, Sullender M, Hegde M, Vaimberg EW, Donovan KF, Smith I, Tothova Z, Wilen C, Orchard R, Virgin HW, Listgarten J, Root DE. Nat Biotechnol. 2016 Jan 18. doi: 10.1038/nbt.3437. PubMed 26780180.
Backbone
  Vector backbone: lentiGuide-Puro
  Backbone manufacturer: Zhang Lab (Addgene plasmid # 52963)
  Vector type: Mammalian Expression, Lentiviral, CRISPR
  Selectable markers: Puromycin
Growth in bacteria
  Bacterial resistance: Ampicillin, 100 μg/mL
  Growth temperature: 37°C
  Growth strain: DH5alpha
  Copy number: High Copy
Gene/Insert
  Gene/Insert name: MAPK13 (alt names: MAPK13; NM_002754.4)
  gRNA/shRNA sequence: TCCAGGAGCCCAATGACCTG
  Species: H. sapiens (human)
  Entrez Gene: MAPK13 (a.k.a. MAPK 13, MAPK-13, PRKM13, SAPK4, p38delta)
  Promoter: hU6
  Cloning method: Unknown
  Sequencing primers: 5′ U6-F; 3′ pS2-R
Terms and licenses: Academic/Nonprofit Terms; Industry Terms: Not Available to Industry
Depositor comments: The gRNA was designed to target the following Genbank reference sequence(s): NM_002754.4. Note that this plasmid does NOT contain Cas9. It should be used in conjunction with lentiCas9-Blast (Addgene #52962) or otherwise with cell lines already expressing Cas9. Browse the full kinome gRNA library at http://www.addgene.org/pooled-library/broadgpp-human-kinome/ or visit http://www.broadinstitute.org/rnai/public/ for detailed protocols and information.
How to cite: MAPK13 gRNA (BRDN0001145247) was a gift from John Doench & David Root (Addgene plasmid # 76251 ; http://n2t.net/addgene:76251 ; RRID:Addgene_76251)
