>Addgene plasmid #76251 | MAPK13 gRNA (BRDN0001145247) | depositor partial sequence | sequence record 143711 | Target Sequence
TCCAGGAGCCCAATGACCTG
