>Addgene plasmid #76251 | MAPK13 gRNA (BRDN0001145247) | addgene partial sequence | sequence record 185477 | hU6-F
GAAAGTAATAATTTCTTGGGTAGTTTGCAGTTTTAAAATTATGTTTTAAAATGGACTATCATATGCTTAC
CGTAACTTGAAAGTATTTCGATTTCTTGGCTTTATATATCTTGTGGAAAGGACGAAACACCGTCCAGGAG
CCCAATGACCTGGTTTTAGAGCTAGAAATAGCAAGTTAAAATAAGGCTAGTCCGTTATCAACTTGAAAAA
GTGGCACCGAGTCGGTGCTTTTTTAAGCTTGGCGTAACTAGATCTTGAGACAAATGGCAGTATTCATCCA
CAATTTTAAAAGAAAAGGGGGGATTGGGGGGTACAGTGCAGGGGAAAGAATAGTAGACATAATAGCAACA
GACATACAAACTAAAGAATTACAAAAACAAATTACAAAAATTCAAAATTTTCGGGTTTATTACAGGGACA
GCAGAGATCCACTTTGGCGCCGGCTCGAGGGGGCCCGGGTGCAAAGATGGATAAAGTTTTAAACAGAGAG
GAATCTTTGCAGCTAATGGACCTTCTAGGTCTTGAAAGGAGTGGGAATTGGCTCCGGTGCCCGTCAGTGG
GCAGAGCGCA
